Addgene plasmid #41520: FLS-PC1
Depositing lab: Thomas Weimbs. Depositing organization: University of California, Santa Barbara. Publication: Polycystin-1 regulates STAT activity by a dual mechanism. Talbot JJ, Shillingford JM, Vasanth S, Doerr N, Mukherjee S, Kinter MT, Watnick T, Weimbs T. Proc Natl Acad Sci U S A. 2011 May 10;108(19):7985-90. Epub 2011 Apr 25. 10.1073/pnas.1103816108 PubMed 21518865.
Backbone
  Vector backbone: pcDNA4/TO
  Backbone manufacturer: Invitrogen
  Backbone size w/o insert (bp): 5100
  Total vector size (bp): 5728
  Vector type: Mammalian Expression
  Selectable markers: Zeocin
Growth in bacteria
  Bacterial resistance: Ampicillin, 100 μg/mL
  Growth temperature: 37°C
  Growth strain: DH5alpha
  Copy number: Unknown
Gene/Insert
  Gene/Insert name: Polycystin-1 (alt name: PKD1)
  Species: H. sapiens (human)
  Mutation: sequence from 4107 - 4303 of PKD1
  GenBank ID: NM_001009944
  Entrez Gene: PKD1 (a.k.a. PBP, PC1, Pc-1, TRPP1)
  Tag / fusion protein: Myc/His (C terminal on backbone)
Terms and licenses: Academic/Nonprofit Terms; Industry Terms: Not Available to Industry
Depositor comments: 5' cloning site: EcoR1 3' cloning site: XhoI
How to cite: FLS-PC1 was a gift from Thomas Weimbs (Addgene plasmid # 41520 ; http://n2t.net/addgene:41520 ; RRID:Addgene_41520)
