[The description below was written by a language model from this plasmid's Addgene catalogue record and pLannotate feature annotations shown in this document.]
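Description:
FLS-PC1 is a mammalian expression plasmid built on the Invitrogen pcDNA4/TO backbone that carries a short fragment of human polycystin-1 (PKD1), the protein mutated in autosomal dominant polycystic kidney disease. The record describes the insert as residues 4107–4303 of PKD1, which corresponds to the C-terminal end of the protein; the annotated PKD1 coding fragment spans about 600 bp, consistent with this, and was cloned between EcoRI and XhoI sites. The catalogue entry lists a C-terminal Myc/His tag supplied by the backbone, although the feature table does not annotate these epitopes separately.

Expression is driven by the CMV immediate early enhancer and promoter, followed by short elements that the annotation software matched to tet-operator-containing promoters. These hits reflect the tandem tet operator sites characteristic of the pcDNA4/TO design: in cells expressing the Tet repressor, transcription is held off until tetracycline or doxycycline is added, while in cells lacking the repressor the promoter behaves constitutively. The transcript is terminated by the bovine growth hormone polyadenylation signal. A separate cassette places the Sh ble gene under both the SV40 early promoter and the bacterial EM7 promoter, with an SV40 poly(A) signal, allowing Zeocin selection of stable mammalian lines.

In E. coli the 5,728 bp plasmid is maintained through a high-copy pUC-type origin and ampicillin resistance, and an f1 origin is also present. The associated publication concerns regulation of STAT activity by polycystin-1, so the construct is presumably used to express the isolated PC1 tail in cultured cells for signalling studies.
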