Features (pLannotate 1.2.2; 23 found; start..end, strand, type, name):
     36..80      -  misc_feature   bom (fragment): basis of mobility region from pBR322
    235..614     +  enhancer       CMV enhancer: human cytomegalovirus immediate early enhancer
    687..704     -  promoter       CMV promoter (fragment): human cytomegalovirus (CMV) immediate early promoter
    767..818     +  promoter       CMVd2 promoter: truncated human cytomegalovirus (CMV) immediate early promoter that yields moderately reduced expression relative to the full-length promoter
    820..839     +  promoter       PLtetO-1 promoter (fragment): modified phage lambda PL promoter with tet operator sites (Lutz and Bujard, 1997)
    841..860     +  promoter       PLtetO-1 promoter (fragment): modified phage lambda PL promoter with tet operator sites (Lutz and Bujard, 1997)
    868..901     +  promoter       TRE3GV promoter (fragment): 3rd-generation Tet-responsive promoter that can be activated by binding of Tet-On® 3G, optimized for retroviral and lentiviral vectors
   1023..1625    +  CDS            PKD1 (fragment): PKD1_HUMAN - Experimental evidence at protein level: Swiss-Prot protein existence level 1. Component of a heteromeric calcium-permeable ion channel formed by PKD1 and PKD2 that is activated by interaction between PKD1 and a Wnt family member, such as WNT3A and WNT9B (PubMed:27214281). Both PKD1 and PKD2 are required for channel activity (PubMed:27214281). Involved in renal tubulogenesis (PubMed:12482949). Involved in fluid- flow mechanosensation by the primary cilium in renal epithelium (By similarity). Acts as a regulator of cilium length, together with PKD2 (By similarity). The dynamic contr
   1741..1965    +  polyA_signal   bGH poly(A) signal: bovine growth hormone polyadenylation signal
   1969..1990    +  promoter       SV40 promoter (fragment): SV40 enhancer and early promoter
   2011..2439    +  rep_origin     f1 ori (sequence partly withheld): f1 bacteriophage origin of replication; arrow indicates direction of (+) strand synthesis
   2453..2783    +  promoter       SV40 promoter: SV40 enhancer and early promoter
   2831..2878    +  promoter       EM7 promoter: synthetic bacterial promoter&nbsp
   2897..3271    +  CDS            BleoR: antibiotic-binding protein; Sh ble from Streptoalloteichus hindustanus; confers resistance to bleomycin, phleomycin, and Zeocin™
   3281..3406    +  CDS            ble (fragment): BLE_KLEPN - Experimental evidence at protein level: Swiss-Prot protein existence level 1. Binding protein with a strong affinity to the bleomycin family of antibiotics. Binds to CL990; an antimitotic-antibiotic compound. From Klebsiella pneumoniae.
   3401..3522    +  polyA_signal   SV40 poly(A) signal: SV40 polyadenylation signal
   3595..3611    -  protein_bind   lac operator: The lac repressor binds to the lac operator to inhibit transcription in E. coli. This inhibition can be relieved by adding lactose or isopropyl-β-D-thiogalactopyranoside (IPTG). lac repressor encoded by lacI
   3619..3649    -  promoter       lac promoter: promoter for the E. coli lac operon
   3664..3685    -  protein_bind   CAP binding site: CAP binding activates transcription in the presence of cAMP. E. coli catabolite activator protein
   3698..3790    -  CDS            lacI (fragment): lac repressor; lacI; The lac repressor binds to the lac operator to inhibit transcription in E. coli. This inhibition can be relieved by adding lactose or isopropyl-β-D-thiogalactopyranoside (IPTG).
   3973..4561    -  rep_origin     ori: high-copy-number ColE1/pMB1/pBR322/pUC origin of replication
   4732..5592    -  CDS            AmpR: β-lactamase; bla; confers resistance to ampicillin, carbenicillin, and related antibiotics
   5593..5697    -  promoter       AmpR promoter: bla
>Addgene plasmid #41520 | FLS-PC1 | depositor full sequence | sequence record 59318 | FLS-PC1 sequence 5728 bps
GACGGATCGGGAGATCTCCCGATCCCCTATGGTCGACTCTCAGTACAATCTGCTCTGATGCCGCATAGTT
AAGCCAGTATCTGCTCCCTGCTTGTGTGTTGGAGGTCGCTGAGTAGTGCGCGAGCAAAATTTAAGCTACA
ACAAGGCAAGGCTTGACCGACAATTGCATGAAGAATCTGCTTAGGGTTAGGCGTTTTGCGCTGCTTCGCG
ATGTACGGGCCAGATATACGCGTTGACATTGATTATTGACTAGTTATTAATAGTAATCAATTACGGGGTC
ATTAGTTCATAGCCCATATATGGAGTTCCGCGTTACATAACTTACGGTAAATGGCCCGCCTGGCTGACCG
CCCAACGACCCCCGCCCATTGACGTCAATAATGACGTATGTTCCCATAGTAACGCCAATAGGGACTTTCC
ATTGACGTCAATGGGTGGAGTATTTACGGTAAACTGCCCACTTGGCAGTACATCAAGTGTATCATATGCC
AAGTACGCCCCCTATTGACGTCAATGACGGTAAATGGCCCGCCTGGCATTATGCCCAGTACATGACCTTA
TGGGACTTTCCTACTTGGCAGTACATCTACGTATTAGTCATCGCTATTACCATGGTGATGCGGTTTTGGC
AGTACATCAATGGGCGTGGATAGCGGTTTGACTCACGGGGATTTCCAAGTCTCCACCCCATTGACGTCAA
TGGGAGTTTGTTTTGGAACCAAAATCAACGGGACTTTCCAAAATGTCGTAACAACTCCGCCCCATTGACG
CAAATGGGCGGTAGGCGTGTACGGTGGGAGGTCTATATAAGCAGAGCTCTCCCTATCAGTGATAGAGATC
TCCCTATCAGTGATAGAGATCGTCGACGAGCTCGTTTAGTGAACCGTCAGATCGCCTGGAGACGCCATCC
ACGCTGTTTTGACCTCCATAGAAGACACCGGGACCGATCCAGCCTCCGGACTCTAGCGTTTAAACTTAAG
CTTGGTACCGAGCTCGGATCCACTAGTCCAGTGTGGTGGAATTCTGTTATGGCCCGCTGGCGCTACCACG
CTTTGCGTGGAGAGCTGTACCGGCCGGCCTGGGAGCCCCAGGACTACGAGATGGTGGAGTTGTTCCTGCG
CAGGCTGCGCCTCTGGATGGGCCTCAGCAAGGTCAAGGAGTTCCGCCACAAAGTCCGCTTTGAAGGGATG
GAGCCGCTGCCCTCTCGCTCCTCCAGGGGCTCCAAGGTATCCCCGGATGTGCCCCCACCCAGCGCTGGCT
CCGATGCCTCGCACCCCTCCACCTCCTCCAGCCAGCTGGATGGGCTGAGCGTGAGCCTGGGCCGGCTGGG
GACAAGGTGTGAGCCCGAGCCCTCCCGCCTCCAAGCCGTGTTCGAGGCCCTGCTCACCCAGTTTGACCGA
CTCAACCAGGCCACAGAGGACGTCTACCAGCTGGAGCAGCAGCTGCACAGCCTGCAAGGCCGCAGGAGCA
GCCGGGCGCCCGCCGGATCTTCCCGTGGCCCATCCCCGGGCCTGCGGCCAGCACTGCCCAGCCGCCTTGC
CCGGGCCAGTCGGGGTGTGGACCTGGCCACTGGCCCCAGCAGGACACCCCTTCGGGCCAAGAACAAGGTC
CACCCCAGCAGCACTGCGGCCGCTCGAGGTCACCCATTCGAACAAAAACTCATCTCAGAAGAGGATCTGA
ATATGCATACCGGTCATCATCACCATCACCATTGAGTTTAAACCCGCTGATCAGCCTCGACTGTGCCTTC
TAGTTGCCAGCCATCTGTTGTTTGCCCCTCCCCCGTGCCTTCCTTGACCCTGGAAGGTGCCACTCCCACT
GTCCTTTCCTAATAAAATGAGGAAATTGCATCGCATTGTCTGAGTAGGTGTCATTCTATTCTGGGGGGTG
GGGTGGGGCAGGACAGCAAGGGGGAGGATTGGGAAGACAATAGCAGGCATGCTGGGGATGCGGTGGGCTC
TATGGCTTCTGAGGCGGAAAGAACCAGCTGGGGCTCTAGGGGGTATCCCC
[124 nt withheld, positions 2011-2134]
C
[32 nt withheld, positions 2136-2167]
CA
[57 nt withheld, positions 2170-2226]
A
[49 nt withheld, positions 2228-2276]
CCTTTGACGTTGGAGTCCACGTTCTTT
[37 nt withheld, positions 2304-2340]
ACCCTATCTCGGTCTATTCTTTTGATTTATAAGGGATTTTGGGGATTTCGGCCTATTGGTTAAAAAATGA
GCTGATTTAACAAAAATTTAACGCGAATTAATTCTGTGGAATGTGTGTCAGTTAGGGTGTGGAAAGTCCC
CAGGCTCCCCAGGCAGGCAGAAGTATGCAAAGCATGCATCTCAATTAGTCAGCAACCAGGTGTGGAAAGT
CCCCAGGCTCCCCAGCAGGCAGAAGTATGCAAAGCATGCATCTCAATTAGTCAGCAACCATAGTCCCGCC
CCTAACTCCGCCCATCCCGCCCCTAACTCCGCCCAGTTCCGCCCATTCTCCGCCCCATGGCTGACTAATT
TTTTTTATTTATGCAGAGGCCGAGGCCGCCTCTGCCTCTGAGCTATTCCAGAAGTAGTGAGGAGGCTTTT
TTGGAGGCCTAGGCTTTTGCAAAAAGCTCCCGGGAGCTTGTATATCCATTTTCGGATCTGATCAGCACGT
GTTGACAATTAATCATCGGCATAGTATATCGGCATAGTATAATACGACAAGGTGAGGAACTAAACCATGG
CCAAGTTGACCAGTGCCGTTCCGGTGCTCACCGCGCGCGACGTCGCCGGAGCGGTCGAGTTCTGGACCGA
CCGGCTCGGGTTCTCCCGGGACTTCGTGGAGGACGACTTCGCCGGTGTGGTCCGGGACGACGTGACCCTG
TTCATCAGCGCGGTCCAGGACCAGGTGGTGCCGGACAACACCCTGGCCTGGGTGTGGGTGCGCGGCCTGG
ACGAGCTGTACGCCGAGTGGTCGGAGGTCGTGTCCACGAACTTCCGGGACGCCTCCGGGCCGGCCATGAC
CGAGATCGGCGAGCAGCCGTGGGGGCGGGAGTTCGCCCTGCGCGACCCGGCCGGCAACTGCGTGCACTTC
GTGGCCGAGGAGCAGGACTGACACGTGCTACGAGATTTCGATTCCACCGCCGCCTTCTATGAAAGGTTGG
GCTTCGGAATCGTTTTCCGGGACGCCGGCTGGATGATCCTCCAGCGCGGGGATCTCATGCTGGAGTTCTT
CGCCCACCCCAACTTGTTTATTGCAGCTTATAATGGTTACAAATAAAGCAATAGCATCACAAATTTCACA
AATAAAGCATTTTTTTCACTGCATTCTAGTTGTGGTTTGTCCAAACTCATCAATGTATCTTATCATGTCT
GTATACCGTCGACCTCTAGCTAGAGCTTGGCGTAATCATGGTCATAGCTGTTTCCTGTGTGAAATTGTTA
TCCGCTCACAATTCCACACAACATACGAGCCGGAAGCATAAAGTGTAAAGCCTGGGGTGCCTAATGAGTG
AGCTAACTCACATTAATTGCGTTGCGCTCACTGCCCGCTTTCCAGTCGGGAAACCTGTCGTGCCAGCTGC
ATTAATGAATCGGCCAACGCGCGGGGAGAGGCGGTTTGCGTATTGGGCGCTCTTCCGCTTCCTCGCTCAC
TGACTCGCTGCGCTCGGTCGTTCGGCTGCGGCGAGCGGTATCAGCTCACTCAAAGGCGGTAATACGGTTA
TCCACAGAATCAGGGGATAACGCAGGAAAGAACATGTGAGCAAAAGGCCAGCAAAAGGCCAGGAACCGTA
AAAAGGCCGCGTTGCTGGCGTTTTTCCATAGGCTCCGCCCCCCTGACGAGCATCACAAAAATCGACGCTC
AAGTCAGAGGTGGCGAAACCCGACAGGACTATAAAGATACCAGGCGTTTCCCCCTGGAAGCTCCCTCGTG
CGCTCTCCTGTTCCGACCCTGCCGCTTACCGGATACCTGTCCGCCTTTCTCCCTTCGGGAAGCGTGGCGC
TTTCTCAATGCTCACGCTGTAGGTATCTCAGTTCGGTGTAGGTCGTTCGCTCCAAGCTGGGCTGTGTGCA
CGAACCCCCCGTTCAGCCCGACCGCTGCGCCTTATCCGGTAACTATCGTCTTGAGTCCAACCCGGTAAGA
CACGACTTATCGCCACTGGCAGCAGCCACTGGTAACAGGATTAGCAGAGCGAGGTATGTAGGCGGTGCTA
CAGAGTTCTTGAAGTGGTGGCCTAACTACGGCTACACTAGAAGGACAGTATTTGGTATCTGCGCTCTGCT
GAAGCCAGTTACCTTCGGAAAAAGAGTTGGTAGCTCTTGATCCGGCAAACAAACCACCGCTGGTAGCGGT
GGTTTTTTTGTTTGCAAGCAGCAGATTACGCGCAGAAAAAAAGGATCTCAAGAAGATCCTTTGATCTTTT
CTACGGGGTCTGACGCTCAGTGGAACGAAAACTCACGTTAAGGGATTTTGGTCATGAGATTATCAAAAAG
GATCTTCACCTAGATCCTTTTAAATTAAAAATGAAGTTTTAAATCAATCTAAAGTATATATGAGTAAACT
TGGTCTGACAGTTACCAATGCTTAATCAGTGAGGCACCTATCTCAGCGATCTGTCTATTTCGTTCATCCA
TAGTTGCCTGACTCCCCGTCGTGTAGATAACTACGATACGGGAGGGCTTACCATCTGGCCCCAGTGCTGC
AATGATACCGCGAGACCCACGCTCACCGGCTCCAGATTTATCAGCAATAAACCAGCCAGCCGGAAGGGCC
GAGCGCAGAAGTGGTCCTGCAACTTTATCCGCCTCCATCCAGTCTATTAATTGTTGCCGGGAAGCTAGAG
TAAGTAGTTCGCCAGTTAATAGTTTGCGCAACGTTGTTGCCATTGCTACAGGCATCGTGGTGTCACGCTC
GTCGTTTGGTATGGCTTCATTCAGCTCCGGTTCCCAACGATCAAGGCGAGTTACATGATCCCCCATGTTG
TGCAAAAAAGCGGTTAGCTCCTTCGGTCCTCCGATCGTTGTCAGAAGTAAGTTGGCCGCAGTGTTATCAC
TCATGGTTATGGCAGCACTGCATAATTCTCTTACTGTCATGCCATCCGTAAGATGCTTTTCTGTGACTGG
TGAGTACTCAACCAAGTCATTCTGAGAATAGTGTATGCGGCGACCGAGTTGCTCTTGCCCGGCGTCAATA
CGGGATAATACCGCGCCACATAGCAGAACTTTAAAAGTGCTCATCATTGGAAAACGTTCTTCGGGGCGAA
AACTCTCAAGGATCTTACCGCTGTTGAGATCCAGTTCGATGTAACCCACTCGTGCACCCAACTGATCTTC
AGCATCTTTTACTTTCACCAGCGTTTCTGGGTGAGCAAAAACAGGAAGGCAAAATGCCGCAAAAAAGGGA
ATAAGGGCGACACGGAAATGTTGAATACTCATACTCTTCCTTTTTCAATATTATTGAAGCATTTATCAGG
GTTATTGTCTCATGAGCGGATACATATTTGAATGTATTTAGAAAAATAAACAAATAGGGGTTCCGCGCAC
ATTTCCCCGAAAAGTGCCACCTGACGTC
