>Addgene plasmid #41520 | FLS-PC1 | addgene partial sequence | sequence record 61346 | LNCX 5'-AGCTCGTTTAGTGAACCGTCAGATC-3'
GCTGTTTTGACCTCCATAGAAGACACCGGGACCGATCCAGCCTCCGGACTCTAGCGTTTAAACTTAAGCT
TGGTACCGAGCTCGGATCCACTAGTCCAGTGTGGTGGAATTCTGTTATGGCCCGCTGGCGCTACCACGCT
TTGCGTGGAGAGCTGTACCGGCCGGCCTGGGAGCCCCAGGACTACGAGATGGTGGAGTTGTTCCTGCGCA
GGCTGCGCCTCTGGATGGGCCTCAGCAAGGTCAAGGAGTTCCGCCACAAAGTCCGCTTTGAAGGGATGGA
GCCGCTGCCCTCTCGCTCCTCCAGGGGCTCCAAGGTATCCCCGGATGTGCCCCCACCCAGCGCTGGCTCC
GATGCCTCGCACCCCTCCACCTCCTCCAGCCAGCTGGATGGGCTGAGCGTGAGCCTGGGCCGGCTGGGGA
CAAGGTGTGAGCCCGAGCCCTCCCGCCTCCAAGCCGTGTTCGAGGCCCTGCTCACCCAGTTTGACCGACT
CAACCAGGCCACAGAGGACGTCTACCAGCTGGAGCAGCAGCTGCACAGCCTGCAAGGCCGCAGGAGCAGC
CGGGCGCCCGCCGGATCTTCCCGTGGCCCATCCCCGGGCCTGCGGCCAGCACTGCCCAGCCGCCTTGCCC
GGGCCAGTCGGGGTGTGGACCTGGCCACTGGCCCCAGCAGGACACCCCTTCGGGCCAAGAACAAGGTCCA
CCCCAGCAGCACTGCGGCCGCTCGAGGTCACCCATTCGAACAAAAACTCATCTCAGAAGAGGATCTGAAT
ATGCATACCGGTCATCATCACCATCACCATTGAGTTTAAACCCGCTGATCAGCCTCGACTGTGCCTTCTA
GTTGCCAGCCATCTGTTGTTTGCCCCTCCCCCGTGCCTTCCTTGACCCTGGAAGGTGCCACTCCCACTGT
CCTTTCCTAATAAAATGAGGAA
